Addgene plasmid #153405: lvl0 fluc CDS
Purpose: Firefly luciferase coding sequence
Depositing lab: Naomi Nakayama. Depositing organization: University of Edinburgh. Publication: Mobius Assembly for Plant Systems highlights promoter-terminator interaction in gene regulation. Andreou , Andreas I., Nirkko, Jessica , Ochoa-Villarreal, Marisol , Nakayama, Naomi. bioRxiv, March 31, 2021 10.1101/2021.03.31.437819.
Backbone
  Vector backbone: mUAV
  Backbone size w/o insert (bp): 2053
  Vector type: Plant Expression
Growth in bacteria
  Bacterial resistance: Chloramphenicol, 25 μg/mL
  Growth temperature: 37°C
  Growth strain: DH5alpha
  Copy number: High Copy
Gene/Insert
  Gene/Insert name: firefly luciferase CDS
  Species: Synthetic
  Insert size (bp): 1657
  Cloning method: Restriction Enzyme; 5′ cloning site AarI (destroyed during cloning); 3′ cloning site AarI (destroyed during cloning)
  Sequencing primers: 5′ tgccacctgacgtctaagaa; 3′ attaccgcctttgagtgagc
Terms and licenses: Academic/Nonprofit Terms; Industry Terms: Not Available to Industry
How to cite: lvl0 fluc CDS was a gift from Naomi Nakayama (Addgene plasmid # 153405 ; http://n2t.net/addgene:153405 ; RRID:Addgene_153405)
