[The description below was written by a language model from this plasmid's Addgene catalogue record and pLannotate feature annotations shown in this document.]
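Description:
lvl0 fluc CDS is a Level 0 standard-part plasmid from the Mobius Assembly for Plant Systems toolkit. It carries the firefly luciferase coding sequence as a reusable cloning module in the small mUAV (universal acceptor vector) backbone. Although it is catalogued as a plant expression vector, the 3.7 kb sequenced plasmid has no plant promoter or terminator, so it is a storage and donor construct for the part rather than something that drives expression on its own. It is propagated in E. coli from a high-copy ColE1/pUC-type origin. Selection is with chloramphenicol, through a cat (chloramphenicol acetyltransferase) gene under its native cat promoter and followed by the lambda t0 terminator.

The insert is a synthetic coding sequence of about 1.65 kb, annotated as the enhanced luc+ version of firefly luciferase (the annotation tool flags it as a fragment). It was cloned into mUAV using the Type IIS enzyme AarI, and both AarI sites were destroyed in the process. Bacterial transcription terminators, including a his operon terminator and another putative terminator, lie on either side of the insert position. Elements like these typically insulate a cloned part from read-through transcription coming from the backbone. The feature table lists no tags, promoters or other regulatory elements attached to the luciferase sequence. The intended use is as the CDS part in hierarchical modular assembly, where it is combined with promoter and terminator parts to build luciferase reporter transcription units for plants. This fits the associated work on promoter–terminator interactions in gene regulation.
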