Features (pLannotate 1.2.2; 7 found; start..end, strand, type, name):
     14..71      +  terminator     his operon terminator: This putative transcriptin terminator from the E. coli his operon has a 2-bp deletion introduced during synthesis. Its efficiency has not been determined.
    266..854     -  rep_origin     ori: high-copy-number ColE1/pMB1/pBR322/pUC origin of replication
   1037..1131    -  terminator     lambda t0 terminator: transcription terminator from phage lambda
   1155..1811    -  CDS            cat: CAT_ECOLX - Experimental evidence at protein level: Swiss-Prot protein existence level 1. This enzyme is an effector of chloramphenicol resistance in bacteria. From Escherichia coli. This protein is used as a marker in many commonly used cloning vectors, such as pACYC184.
   1812..1909    -  promoter       cat promoter: promoter of the E. coli cat gene encoding chloramphenicol acetyltransferase
   1995..2038    -  terminator     bacterial terminator: putative bacterial transcription terminator
   2055..3706    +  CDS            luciferase (fragment): firefly luciferase; luc+; enhanced luc+ version of the luciferase gene
>Addgene plasmid #153405 | lvl0 fluc CDS | addgene full sequence | sequence record 314934 | Addgene NGS Result
TGAGACCCTGCAGTCCGGCAAAAAAGGGCAAGGTGTCACCACCCTGCCCTTTTTCTTTAAAACCGAAAAG
ATTACTTCGCGTTATGCAGGCTTCCTCGCTCACTGACTCGCTGCGCTCGGTCGTTCGGCTGCGGCGAGCG
GTATCAGCTCACTCAAAGGCGGTAATACGGTTATCCACAGAATCAGGGGATAACGCAGGAAAGAACATGT
GAGCAAAAGGCCAGCAAAAGGCCAGGAACCGTAAAAAGGCCGCGTTGCTGGCGTTTTTCCACAGGCTCCG
CCCCCCTGACGAGCATCACAAAAATCGACGCTCAAGTCAGAGGTGGCGAAACCCGACAGGACTATAAAGA
TACCAGGCGTTTCCCCCTGGAAGCTCCCTCGTGCGCTCTCCTGTTCCGACCCTGCCGCTTACCGGATACC
TGTCCGCCTTTCTCCCTTCGGGAAGCGTGGCGCTTTCTCATAGCTCACGCTGTAGGTATCTCAGTTCGGT
GTAGGTCGTTCGCTCCAAGCTGGGCTGTGTGCACGAACCCCCCGTTCAGCCCGACCGCTGCGCCTTATCC
GGTAACTATCGTCTTGAGTCCAACCCGGTAAGACACGACTTATCGCCACTGGCAGCAGCCACTGGTAACA
GGATTAGCAGAGCGAGGTATGTAGGCGGTGCTACAGAGTTCTTGAAGTGGTGGCCTAACTACGGCTACAC
TAGAAGAACAGTATTTGGTATCTGCGCTCTGCTGAAGCCAGTTACCTTCGGAAAAAGAGTTGGTAGCTCT
TGATCCGGCAAACAAACCACCGCTGGTAGCGGTGGTTTTTTTGTTTGCAAGCAGCAGATTACGCGCAGAA
AAAAAGGATCTCAAGAAGATCCTTTGATCTTTTCTACGGGGTCTGACGCTCAGTGGAACGAAAACTCACG
TTAAGGGATTTTGGTCATGAGATTATCAAAAAGGATCTTCACCTAGATCCTTTTAAATTAAAAATGAAGT
TTTAAATCAATCTAAAGTATATATGAGTAAACTTGGTCTGACAGCTCGAGGCTTGGATTCTCACCAATAA
AAAACGCCCGGCGGCAACCGAGCGTTCTGAACAAATCCAGATGGAGTTCTGAGGTCATTACTGGATCTAT
CAACAGGAGTCCAAGCGAGCTCGATATCAAATTACGCCCCGCCCTGCCACTCATCGCAGTACTGTTGTAA
TTCATTAAGCATTCTGCCGACATGGAAGCCATCACAAACGGCATGATGAACCTGAATCGCCAGCGGCATC
AGCACCTTGTCGCCTTGCGTATAATATTTGCCCATGGTGAAAACGGGGGCGAAGAAGTTGTCCATATTGG
CCACGTTTAAATCAAAACTGGTGAAACTCACCCAGGGATTGGCTGAGACGAAAAACATATTCTCAATAAA
CCCTTTAGGGAAATAGGCCAGGTTTTCACCGTAACACGCCACATCTTGCGAATATATGTGTAGAAACTGC
CGGAAATCGTCGTGGTATTCACTCCAGAGCGATGAAAACGTTTCAGTTTGCTCATGGAAAACGGTGTAAC
AAGGGTGAACACTATCCCATATCACCAGCTCACCGTCTTTCATTGCCATACGAAATTCCGGATGAGCATT
CATCAGGCGGGCAAGAATGTGAATAAAGGCCGGATAAAACTTGTGCTTATTTTTCTTTACGGTCTTTAAA
AAGGCCGTAATATCCAGCTGAACGGTCTGGTTATAGGTACATTGAGCAACTGACTGAAATGCCTCAAAAT
GTTCTTTACGATGCCATTGGGATATATCAACGGTGGTATATCCAGTGATTTTTTTCTCCATTTTAGCTTC
CTTAGCTCCTGAAAATCTCGATAACTCAAAAAATACGCCCGGTAGTGATCTTATTTCATTATGGTGAAAG
TTGGAACCTCTTACGTGCCCGATCAACTCGAGTGCCACCTGACGTCTAAGAAACCATTATTATCATGACA
TTAACCTATAAAAATAGGCGTATCACGAGGCAGAATTTCAGATAAAAAAAATCCTTAGCTTTCGCTAAGG
ATGATTTCTGGAATTCGGTCTCTAATGGAAGACGCCAAAAACATAAAGAAAGGCCCGGCGCCATTCTATC
CGCTGGAAGATGGAACCGCTGGAGAGCAACTGCATAAGGCTATGAAGAGATACGCCCTGGTTCCTGGAAC
AATTGCTTTTACAGATGCACATATCGAGGTGGACATCACTTACGCTGAGTACTTCGAAATGTCCGTTCGG
TTGGCAGAAGCTATGAAACGATATGGGCTGAATACAAATCACAGAATCGTCGTATGCAGTGAAAACTCTC
TTCAATTCTTTATGCCGGTGTTGGGCGCGTTATTTATCGGAGTTGCAGTTGCGCCCGCGAACGACATTTA
TAATGAACGTGAATTGCTCAACAGTATGGGCATTTCGCAGCCTACCGTGGTGTTCGTTTCCAAAAAGGGG
TTGCAAAAAATTTTGAACGTGCAAAAAAAGCTCCCAATCATCCAAAAAATTATTATCATGGATTCTAAAA
CGGATTACCAGGGATTTCAGTCGATGTACACGTTCGTCACATCTCATCTACCTCCCGGTTTTAATGAATA
CGATTTTGTGCCAGAGTCCTTCGATAGGGACAAGACAATTGCACTGATCATGAACTCCTCTGGATCTACT
GGTCTGCCTAAAGGTGTCGCTCTGCCTCATAGAACTGCCTGCGTGAGATTCTCGCATGCCAGAGATCCTA
TTTTTGGCAATCAAATCATTCCGGATACTGCGATTTTAAGTGTTGTTCCATTCCATCACGGTTTTGGAAT
GTTTACTACACTCGGATATTTGATATGTGGATTTCGAGTCGTCTTAATGTATAGATTTGAAGAAGAGCTG
TTTCTGAGGAGCCTTCAGGATTACAAGATTCAAAGTGCGCTGCTGGTGCCAACCCTATTCTCCTTCTTCG
CCAAAAGCACTCTGATTGACAAATACGATTTATCTAATTTACACGAAATTGCTTCTGGTGGCGCTCCCCT
CTCTAAGGAAGTCGGGGAAGCGGTTGCCAAGAGGTTCCATCTGCCAGGTATCAGGCAAGGATATGGGCTC
ACTGAGACTACATCAGCTATTCTGATTACACCCGAGGGGGATGATAAACCGGGCGCGGTCGGTAAAGTTG
TTCCATTTTTTGAAGCGAAGGTTGTGGATCTGGATACCGGGAAAACGCTGGGCGTTAATCAAAGAGGCGA
ACTGTGTGTGAGAGGTCCTATGATTATGTCCGGTTATGTAAACAATCCGGAAGCGACCAACGCCTTGATT
GACAAGGATGGATGGCTACATTCTGGAGACATAGCTTACTGGGACGAAGACGAACACTTCTTCATCGTTG
ACCGCCTGAAGTCTCTGATTAAGTACAAAGGCTATCAGGTGGCTCCCGCTGAATTGGAATCCATCTTGCT
CCAACACCCCAACATCTTCGACGCTGGTGTCGCAGGTCTTCCCGACGATGACGCCGGTGAACTTCCCGCC
GCCGTTGTTGTTTTGGAGCACGGAAAGACGATGACGGAAAAAGAGATCGTGGATTACGTCGCCAGTCAAG
TAACAACCGCGAAAAAGTTGCGCGGAGGAGTTGTGTTTGTGGACGAAGTACCGAAAGGTCTTACCGGAAA
ACTCGACGCAAGAAAAATCAGAGAGATCCTCATAAAGGCCAAGAAGGGCGGAAAGATCGCCGTGTAGCTT
